Addgene plasmid #62796: Fidgetin-C-3
Purpose: Localization: Centrosomes, C1 Cloning Vector, Excitation:N/A, Emission:N/A
Depositing lab: Michael Davidson. Depositing organization: Florida State University, Tallahassee.
Backbone
  Vector backbone: C1 Cloning Vector
  Vector type: Mammalian Expression
Growth in bacteria
  Bacterial resistance: Kanamycin, 50 μg/mL
  Growth temperature: 37°C
  Growth strain: DH5alpha
  Copy number: High Copy
Gene/Insert
  Gene/Insert name: Fidgetin
  Species: R. norvegicus (rat)
  Mutation: none
  Promoter: CMV
  Tag / fusion protein: FLAG (N terminal on backbone)
  Cloning method: Unknown
  Sequencing primers: 5′ CMV-F; 3′ SV40pA-R
Terms and licenses: Academic/Nonprofit Terms; Industry Terms
How to cite: Fidgetin-C-3 was a gift from Michael Davidson (Addgene plasmid # 62796 ; http://n2t.net/addgene:62796 ; RRID:Addgene_62796)
