[The description below was written by a language model from this plasmid's Addgene catalogue record.]
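Description:
Fidgetin-C-3 is a mammalian expression plasmid built on a "C1 Cloning Vector" backbone, carrying rat (R. norvegicus) Fidgetin with no recorded mutations. Expression of the insert is driven by the CMV promoter, a strong constitutive promoter widely used for transient expression in cultured mammalian cells. The listed 3′ sequencing primer, which anneals in an SV40 polyadenylation signal, suggests that the transcript is terminated by SV40 polyA sequences downstream of the insert. The plasmid is maintained in E. coli as a high-copy construct under kanamycin selection. The specific origin of replication and any mammalian selection marker are not stated in the record, and no feature table is available to confirm them.

The backbone supplies an N-terminal FLAG epitope, so the protein is expected to be produced as FLAG-Fidgetin, with the "C1" designation consistent with the insert sitting on the C-terminal side of the tag. Unlike many related constructs in fluorescent protein fusion collections, this one lists excitation and emission as not applicable, indicating that it carries no fluorescent reporter. Detection would therefore rely on anti-FLAG antibodies, for example in immunofluorescence or immunoblotting. The record annotates the expected localization of the product as centrosomes, so the plasmid is suited to expressing tagged Fidgetin in mammalian cells to examine its centrosomal targeting, or as a non-fluorescent counterpart or cloning intermediate for fusion constructs. The meaning of the "3" in the name (possibly a linker length) and the cloning method are not explained in the record.
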