>Addgene plasmid #62796 | Fidgetin-C-3 | depositor partial sequence | sequence record 103408 | CMV-F
GGCATGCGTGTGACTGTCAGATCCGCTAGCGCTACCGGTGCCACCATGGACTACAAAGACGATGACGACA
AGGGATCTGGGATCAGTAGCACCAGTGTTTATGGCTTGAAGATGCAGTGGACGCCGGAGCATGCCCAGTG
GCCAGAACAGCACTTTGATATCACCTCGACTACTCGGTCTCCCGCCCACAAAGTTGAAGCCTATAGAGGT
CATTTGCAACGCACCTACCAGTATGCCTGGGCGAATGATGACATATCTGCTCTGACTGCATCCAACCTTC
TGAAAAAATATGCAGAGAAATATTCTGGCATTTTGGAAGGTCCCGTAGACCGACCTGTACTCAGCAATTA
TTCAGACACACCGTCGGGACTAGTGAATGGTCGGAAAAATGATAGCGAACCCTGGCAGTCTTCCTTGAAT
TCAGAAGCCGTTTATCCTATGAACTGTGTTCCGGATGTCATCACCGCCAGCAAAGCTGGTGTCAGTTCAG
CCCTCCCTCCAGTAGATGTCTCGGCAAGTATAGGAAGCTCCCCTGGGGTGGCCAGCAACCTGACAGAACC
AAGTTACTCAAGTAGTACCTGTGGAAGCCACACAGTACCTAGTCTTCATGCGGGGCTCCCGTCTCAGGAA
TATGCTCCAGGATACAACGGATCGTATTTGCATTCTACTTACAGCAGCCAGCCCACACCTGCACTTCCTT
CGCCTCATCCATCCCCGTTGCATAGCTCTGGGCTCCTGCAGCCACCACCCCCTCCTCCTCCTCCACCCGC
CCTGGTCCCAGGCTACAATGGGACTTCCAATCTCTCCAGTTACAGCTATCCCTCTGCTAGCTATCCTCCT
CAGACTGCCGTGGGGTCTGGGTACAGCCCTGGTGGAGCACCCCCTCCTCCTTCCGCCTACCTGCCTTCAG
GAATTCCTGCGCCCACCCCTTTGCCCCCCACTACTGTTCCTGGCTACACCTACCAAGGTCATGGTTTGAC
ACCCATCGCACCCTCTGCTCTGACCAACAGTTCGGCAAGTTCTCTCAAAAGGAAAGCTTTCTATATGGCA
GGCAGAGACATGGACTCCAGTACGAAATACAGCTATGGCACAGAGATCACGCAGAGTTCTATGTACGATG
CCCGACAACAGCATTTCCACTCGATCCGGGGATGCCTTGACGATGCTGAAACATCATCTTAGCATTAAGC
TACAGCACTGATGTCCTTGGACGCAAGGAAATCAGCAGCAGTTCCAGATAAGGCT
