>Addgene plasmid #62796 | Fidgetin-C-3 | depositor partial sequence | sequence record 103409 | SV40-R
AATTGCCTTGAACAGAAATAGCTGAACATACTCTAGCATTAGCACAGCAGGTAGTGTCTTGAGCAGCAGA
TTCAGCAGCAGTCAGTAGACTCGAACCTCTCCTATAAGTACTGCTAAAATCATGGGATCAAAATCGAGTG
ATCTTTGGGAGTATAACGTCGCAGTCATGAGTGAGCACGGGGACGACATCGGCAGCTCCTCGCTCATCCA
ATAACAAGGTCCGGGACTCCGTGCAGCTACCTCATCCAACCACTCCGTGGACGAGCAACTGAAGAATACT
GACACGCACTCATTGACCTGGTCACCAATGAGATCATCACCCAAGGACCTCCTGTGGACTGGAGCGACAT
AGCTGGTCTTGACCTGGTGAAGGCGGTTATTAAGGAGGAGGTTTTGTGGCCAGTGTTGAGGTCAGATGCG
TTCAGTGGGCTGACAGCCTTACCTAGGAGCATCCTTCTCTTTGGACCTCGGGGTACAGGCAAAACACTAT
TGGGCAGATGCATAGCCAGTCAGCTGGGGGCCACGTTTTTCAAAATTGCTGGTTCCGGACTCGTTGCAAA
GTGGCTAGGAGAAGCGGAGAAAATTATCCACGCCTCTTTTCTTGTGGCCAGGTGTCGCCAGCCCTCGGTG
ATTTTTGTTAGTGACATTGACATGCTTCTCTCCTCTCAAGTGAGTGAGGAACACAGTCCAGTGAGTCGGA
TGAGAACCGAATTTCTGATGCAGCTGGACACTGTACTGACTTCGGCTGAGGACCAAATCGTAGTCATTTG
TGCCACCAGTAAACCAGAAGAAATAGACGAATCTCTCCGGAGGTACTTCATGAAAAGACTTTTAATCCCA
CTTCCTGACAGCACAGCGAGGCACCAGATAATAGTACAACTGCTCTCACAGCACAATTACTGTCTCAATG
ACAAGGAGTTTGCACTGCTCGTCCAGCGCACAGAAGGCTTTTCTGGACTAGACGTGGCTCATTTGTGCCA
GGAAGCAGCAGTGGGTCCTCTCCATGCTATGCCAGCTACAGACCTTTCAGCCATTATGCCCAGCCAGTTA
AGGCCCATTACATATCAAGACTTTGAAAATGCATTCTGCAAGATTCAGCCTAGCATATCTCAAAAAGAGC
TTGATATGTATGTTGAATGGAACAAAATGTTTGGTTGCAGTCAGTGAGGATCCACCGGATCTAGATAACT
GATCATAATCAGCCATACCACATTGTAGAGTTGCC
